>Addgene plasmid #71832 | pJK348 | depositor full sequence | sequence record 131051 | pJK348 sequence 5247 bps
CTTCCGCTTCCTCGCTCACTGACTCGCTGCGCTCGGTCGTTCGGCTGCGGCGAGCGGTATCAGCTCACTC
AAAGGCGGTAATACGGTTATCCACAGAATCAGGGGATAACGCAGGAAAGAACATGTGAGCAAAAGGCCAG
CAAAAGGCCAGGAACCGTAAAAAGGCCGCGTTGCTGGCGTTTTTCCATAGGCTCCGCCCCCCTGACGAGC
ATCACAAAAATCGACGCTCAAGTCAGAGGTGGCGAAACCCGACAGGACTATAAAGATACCAGGCGTTTCC
CCCTGGAAGCTCCCTCGTGCGCTCTCCTGTTCCGACCCTGCCGCTTACCGGATACCTGTCCGCCTTTCTC
CCTTCGGGAAGCGTGGCGCTTTCTCATAGCTCACGCTGTAGGTATCTCAGTTCGGTGTAGGTCGTTCGCT
CCAAGCTGGGCTGTGTGCACGAACCCCCCGTTCAGCCCGACCGCTGCGCCTTATCCGGTAACTATCGTCT
TGAGTCCAACCCGGTAAGACACGACTTATCGCCACTGGCAGCAGCCACTGGTAACAGGATTAGCAGAGCG
AGGTATGTAGGCGGTGCTACAGAGTTCTTGAAGTGGTGGCCTAACTACGGCTACACTAGAAGGACAGTAT
TTGGTATCTGCGCTCTGCTGAAGCCAGTTACCTTCGGAAAAAGAGTTGGTAGCTCTTGATCCGGCAAACA
AACCACCGCTGGTAGCGGTGGTTTTTTTGTTTGCAAGCAGCAGATTACGCGCAGAAAAAAAGGATCTCAA
GAAGATCCTTTGATCTTTTCTACGGGGTCTGACGCTCAGTGGAACGAAAACTCACGTTAAGGGATTTTGG
TCATGAGATTATCAAAAAGGATCTTCACCTAGATCCTTTTAAATTAAAAATGAAGTTTTAAATCAATCTA
AAGTATATATGAGTAAACTTGGTCTGACAGTTACCAATGCTTAATCAGTGAGGCACCTATCTCAGCGATC
TGTCTATTTCGTTCATCCATAGTTGCCTGACTCCCCGTCGTGTAGATAACTACGATACGGGAGGGCTTAC
CATCTGGCCCCAGTGCTGCAATGATACCGCGAGACCCACGCTCACCGGCTCCAGATTTATCAGCAATAAA
CCAGCCAGCCGGAAGGGCCGAGCGCAGAAGTGGTCCTGCAACTTTATCCGCCTCCATCCAGTCTATTAAT
TGTTGCCGGGAAGCTAGAGTAAGTAGTTCGCCAGTTAATAGTTTGCGCAACGTTGTTGCCATTGCTACAG
GCATCGTGGTGTCACGCTCGTCGTTTGGTATGGCTTCATTCAGCTCCGGTTCCCAACGATCAAGGCGAGT
TACATGATCCCCCATGTTGTGCAAAAAAGCGGTTAGCTCCTTCGGTCCTCCGATCGTTGTCAGAAGTAAG
TTGGCCGCAGTGTTATCACTCATGGTTATGGCAGCACTGCATAATTCTCTTACTGTCATGCCATCCGTAA
GATGCTTTTCTGTGACTGGTGAGTACTCAACCAAGTCATTCTGAGAATAGTGTATGCGGCGACCGAGTTG
CTCTTGCCCGGCGTCAATACGGGATAATACCGCGCCACATAGCAGAACTTTAAAAGTGCTCATCATTGGA
AAACGTTCTTCGGGGCGAAAACTCTCAAGGATCTTACCGCTGTTGAGATCCAGTTCGATGTAACCCACTC
GTGCACCCAACTGATCTTCAGCATCTTTTACTTTCACCAGCGTTTCTGGGTGAGCAAAAACAGGAAGGCA
AAATGCCGCAAAAAAGGGAATAAGGGCGACACGGAAATGTTGAATACTCATACTCTTCCTTTTTCAATAT
TATTGAAGCATTTATCAGGGTTATTGTCTCATGAGCGGATACATATTTGAATGTATTTAGAAAAATAAAC
AAATAGGGGTTCCGCGCACATTTCCCCGAAAAGTGCCACCTGACGTCTAAGAAACCATTATTATCATGAC
ATTAACCTATAAAAATAGGCGTATCACGAGGCCCTTTCGTCTCGCGCGTTTCGGTGATGACGGTGAAAAC
CTCTGACACATGCAGCTCCCGGAGACGGTCACAGCTTGTCTGTAAGCGGATGCCGGGAGCAGACAAGCCC
GTCAGGGCGCGTCAGCGGGTGTTGGCGGGTGTCGGGGCTGGCTTAACTATGCGGCATCAGAGCAGATTGT
ACTGAGAGTGCACCATAAAATTGTAAACGTTAATATTTTGTTAAAATTCGCGTTAAATTTTTGTTAAATC
AGCTCATTTTTTAACCAATAGGCCGAAATCGGCAAAATCCCTTATAAATCAAAAGAATAGCCCGAGATAG
GGT
[37 nt withheld, positions 2314-2350]
AAAGAACGTGGACTCCAACGTCAAAGG
[141 nt withheld, positions 2378-2518]
G
[142 nt withheld, positions 2520-2661]
TATGCGGTGTGAAATACCGCACAGATGCGTAAGGAGAAAATACCGCATCAGGCGCCATTCGCCATTCAGG
CTGCGCAACTGTTGGGAAGGGCGATCGGTGCGGGCCTCTTCGCTATTACGCCAGCTGGCGAAAGGGGGAT
GTGCTGCAAGGCGATTAAGTTGGGTAACGCCAGGGTTTTCCCAGTCACGACGTTGTAAAACGACGGCCAG
TGCCAAGCTTGCATGCGTGAAGCAGGGTTTTTGTAAGTATCTGCTTCACGCAGTGCCTTAACTGGCAGAT
TCTTCATCTTCCACAGCGGCCGTTTTGGTGGCCAATGGGCCCAAGGCATCCTGAATACCCAAATTGCCTG
GCAGCGCACCGTAGGGGAACAGAATATTTACATGCCCCATTTTACGGCCCACTCTGGCTTCTGCCTTGCC
ATATAGATGCGGAATAAAGCCCTGCGTGGCCATAATCTGCGGCAGCAGCGCCATATCTTCCGGCCCGACC
AGATTTTTCATGATTGCATCAGAATGGCGCACAGCGTGCGGCAAAGGCAGCCCCGCAACTGCACGGATAT
GCATGTCAAATTGGTCCTGCGGGCAGGCATTCATGGTCCAATGGCCAGAATTATGGGGGCGCGGGGCCAT
TTCATTCACCAGCAGGTTGCCGGTGCAATCAACAAACATTTCAACGCCCAGAATACCAACCAGCTCCAGC
TTTTCTGCAATGGTGGTGGCTAGTTTTATGGCCTGCGTGGCAATATCTGGGTCAATGGGGGCGGGGGCTA
ATGTTAGATCCAGAATACCGTTCCAGTGCCGGTTCAGCGCCGGGTCAAAGCACCTTACCGTGCCATCTGC
ACCACGCGCCACCATAACACTAATCTCGCAAGCAAAATCCACCATACCTTCTGCAACCAGAGGATGTGGT
GCCAGAGCGTTGAAAGCCTCTTCCAGATCATGGATGTGATGCACACGGCGCTGGCCTTTGCCATCATATC
CATTGCGAGTGGTTTTGAGAATCAGCGGCAAACCCACTTTTTCTGCGGCTTCGTGTAGCGTTTTGACATC
GGTAACAGGATGCCATGGCGCGAGTGGAATACCCGCAGAAGCAAAAAAAGTTTTTTCTGCCAATCGGTCC
TGACTGATGCGCAGAATATGCCCCGAAGGATGAACAGGGCAGTGTTTGGCTAGGCGGTCCAGTGCATCTG
CGCTGATGTTTTCAAATTCAAAGGTAACAACATCAACAGCGCGGGCAAAGGCATCCAGTGCTGTCGGATC
ATCATACTTGCCGCATGTTACGGCGTGAGAGACCTGAGCCGCCGGGCCGTTGGCCTCTGGCGTAAGAATA
TGCGTGCGAAAACCAAGGCGCGCGGCAGCAACAGCAGACATGCGGCCAAGCTGGCCACCCCCCACAATGC
CAATAACGGCATTGGGCTTAAGCGGAGAATGTAAGGAGGTCATTTATCTTCGGTAATGGGAGAGTTGGGG
ACAGAGGCCGTCTGCAATGCGCGCCATGTTTCAAGGCGTGCGGCAAGGGCCGGGTTATACAGTGCAAGAA
TGGAGGCGGCCAGCAAGGCGGCATTTTTGGCGCCGGATGCCCCAATAGCCAAAGTGCCCACAGGCACGCC
GCCGGGCATCTGCACAATGGAAAGCAGGCTGTCCATGCCTTTAAGAGCGCGAGATTCTACTGGAACACCC
AGCACGGGCAGGCGTGTCCATGCCGCACACATACCCGGCAGATGTGCAGCTCCACCGGCCCCAGCAATAA
TCACATTCAGGCCGCGTTCGGCTGCCGTACGCGCATAATCCGCCAACCGGTCTGGCGTACGATTTGCTGA
AACAATGAGGGTTTCATGCGGAATTTCCAGCTCTGTCAGCAATGCGTCTGCATGGCGCATGGTTTCCCAG
TCTGACTGGCTGCCCATGATAATGCCCACAACGGGGGCAGAGGCTGCTTTATCTTCTAAAGCACTGGAAG
CAGAGGGCAGGGGGGCGGTTTCGCTCACGGTGGGTATCTATCCGGTTTTTTAAAGTCTGTAACGGAGAGG
TTCAGGCAATGTCATCAGGGATCAGAAGGCTTTCAACCTTGGTAATCTGATCTTTTAGCAGAAGTTTACG
TTTTTTCAGCCGCTGGAGATAGAGTTGGTCAATAAAAGTAGTTTCATGCGCCATGCGGTTGATAACCGTA
TCCAGATCTCTGTGTTCACTCCGGAGTTCATGCAGTTGGGCAAGCAGTAAATCGCGATCTCGCAGCATGA
TGTCCTGTCTCCTTCACCATTGGTGCGGAATCGTGCGCCGGGTGTGGCGGCCCGCAAAGTGAATAGCATG
CCTGCAGGTCGACTCTAGAGGATCCCCGGGTACCGAGCTCGAATTCGTAATCATGGTCATAGCTGTTTCC
TGTGTGAAATTGTTATCCGCTCACAATTCCACACAACATACGAGCCGGAAGCATAAAGTGTAAAGCCTGG
GGTGCCTAATGAGTGAGCTAACTCACATTAATTGCGTTGCGCTCACTGCCCGCTTTCCAGTCGGGAAACC
TGTCGTGCCAGCTGCATTAATGAATCGGCCAACGCGCGGGGAGAGGCGGTTTGCGTATTGGGCGCT
Features (pLannotate 1.2.2; 15 found; start..end, strand, type, name):
    182..770     -  rep_origin     ori: high-copy-number ColE1/pMB1/pBR322/pUC origin of replication
    941..1801    -  CDS            AmpR: β-lactamase; bla; confers resistance to ampicillin, carbenicillin, and related antibiotics
   1802..1906    -  promoter       AmpR promoter: bla
   2001..2036    +  CDS            rop (fragment): Rop protein, which maintains plasmids at low copy number; rop
   2138..2187    +  misc_feature   bom (fragment): basis of mobility region from pBR322
   2263..2643    -  rep_origin     M13 ori (sequence partly withheld): M13 bacteriophage origin of replication; arrow indicates direction of (+) strand synthesis
   2662..2713    +  misc_feature   bom (fragment): basis of mobility region from pBR322
   2719..2873    -  CDS            lacZα (fragment): LacZα fragment of β-galactosidase; lacZ fragment
   3025..4083    -  CDS            purK: PURK_BRUME - Protein inferred from homology: Swiss-Prot protein existence level 3. Catalyzes the ATP-dependent conversion of 5-aminoimidazole ribonucleotide (AIR) and HCO(3)(-) to N5-carboxyaminoimidazole ribonucleotide (N5-CAIR). From Brucella melitensis biotype 1 (strain 16M / ATCC 23456 / NCTC 10094).
   4119..4580    -  CDS            purE (fragment): PURE_ECOLI - Experimental evidence at protein level: Swiss-Prot protein existence level 1. Catalyzes the conversion of N5-carboxyaminoimidazole ribonucleotide (N5-CAIR) to 4-carboxy-5-aminoimidazole ribonucleotide (CAIR). From Escherichia coli (strain K12).
   4967..5017    -  misc_feature   MCS (fragment): pUC18/19 multiple cloning site
   5051..5067    -  protein_bind   lac operator: The lac repressor binds to the lac operator to inhibit transcription in E. coli. This inhibition can be relieved by adding lactose or isopropyl-β-D-thiogalactopyranoside (IPTG). lac repressor encoded by lacI
   5075..5105    -  promoter       lac promoter: promoter for the E. coli lac operon
   5120..5141    -  protein_bind   CAP binding site: CAP binding activates transcription in the presence of cAMP. E. coli catabolite activator protein
   5154..5246    -  CDS            lacI (fragment): lac repressor; lacI; The lac repressor binds to the lac operator to inhibit transcription in E. coli. This inhibition can be relieved by adding lactose or isopropyl-β-D-thiogalactopyranoside (IPTG).
