[The description below was written by a language model from this plasmid's Addgene catalogue record and pLannotate feature annotations shown in this document.]
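Description:
pJK348 is a high-copy bacterial plasmid built on the pUC118 phagemid backbone, carrying a roughly 2.1 kb genomic fragment from the acidophilic acetic acid bacterium Acetobacter aceti strain 1023 for a total size of 5,247 bp. It replicates in E. coli (DH5alpha is the listed strain) from the pUC-type ColE1/pMB1 origin and is selected with ampicillin through the β-lactamase gene and its native promoter. The backbone also carries an M13 origin, which in pUC118-type vectors allows single-stranded DNA to be rescued with helper phage. Remnants of the lacZα region, polylinker, lac promoter/operator and CAP binding site flank the insert.

The fragment was cloned into the SphI site, which is retained at both ends. It contains three adjacent genes: a hypothetical protein (orfX), purE encoding N5-carboxyaminoimidazole ribonucleotide (N5-CAIR) mutase, and purK encoding N5-CAIR synthetase. These two enzymes act consecutively in de novo purine biosynthesis: PurK converts AIR, bicarbonate and ATP to N5-CAIR, and PurE rearranges this to CAIR. The purE copy here carries a histidine-59 to asparagine substitution. The automated annotation identifies purK and purE by homology to Brucella and E. coli proteins and does not call orfX, which presumably lies in the unannotated stretch between purE and the polylinker.

The depositor states that the insert is oriented opposite to the lac promoter, whereas the feature table places purE, purK and the lac promoter on the same strand, so the record is inconsistent here. No other promoter is annotated, and what drives expression is not stated. The associated work is a biochemical and structural study of A. aceti PurE, which suggests the plasmid serves to examine the H59N mutant in its native gene context.
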