Addgene plasmid #71832: pJK348
Purpose: Cloned region contains Acetobacter aceti 1023 hypothetical protein AZ09_02685, purE(H59N), and purK genes
Depositing lab: T. J. Kappock. Depositing organization: Washington University in Saint Louis. Publication: Biochemical and structural studies of N5-carboxyaminoimidazole ribonucleotide mutase from the acidophilic bacterium Acetobacter aceti. Constantine CZ, Starks CM, Mill CP, Ransome AE, Karpowicz SJ, Francois JA, Goodman RA, Kappock TJ. Biochemistry. 2006 Jul 11;45(27):8193-208. 10.1021/bi060465n PubMed 16819818.
Backbone
  Vector backbone: pUC118
  Backbone size w/o insert (bp): 3162
  Total vector size (bp): 5247
  Vector type: Bacterial Expression
Growth in bacteria
  Bacterial resistance: Ampicillin, 100 μg/mL
  Growth temperature: 37°C
  Growth strain: DH5alpha
  Copy number: High Copy
Gene/Insert 1
  Gene/Insert name: hypothetical protein (alt names: orfX; AAZ04482)
  Species: Acetobacter aceti 1023
  GenBank ID: AAZ04482.1 KDE21028.1
  Cloning method: Restriction Enzyme; 5′ cloning site SphI (not destroyed); 3′ cloning site n/a (unknown if destroyed)
  Sequencing primers: 5′ M13-reverse
Gene/Insert 2
  Gene/Insert name: N5-carboxyaminoimidazole ribonucleotide mutase (alt names: purE; AZ09_02695)
  Species: Acetobacter aceti 1023
  Mutation: changes histidine-59 to asparagine
  GenBank ID: AAZ04483.1 KDE21030.1
Gene/Insert 3
  Gene/Insert name: N5-carboxyaminoimidazole ribonucleotide synthetase (alt names: purK; AZ09_02690)
  Species: Acetobacter aceti 1023
  GenBank ID: AAZ04484.1 KDE21030.1
  Cloning method: Restriction Enzyme; 5′ cloning site n/a (unknown if destroyed); 3′ cloning site SphI (not destroyed)
  Sequencing primers: 5′ n/a; 3′ M13-forward
Terms and licenses: Academic/Nonprofit Terms; Industry Terms: Not Available to Industry
Depositor comments: Oriented opposite to lac promoter.
How to cite: pJK348 was a gift from T. J. Kappock (Addgene plasmid # 71832 ; http://n2t.net/addgene:71832 ; RRID:Addgene_71832)
