>Addgene plasmid #71832 | pJK348 | addgene partial sequence | sequence record 134117 | M13-F20 5'-TGTAAAACGACGGCCAGT-3'
GGTTTTTGTAAGTATCTGCTTCACGCAGTGCCTTAACTGGCAGATTCTTCATCTTCCACAGCGGCCGTTT
TGGTGGCCAATGGGCCCAAGGCATCCTGAATACCCAAATTGCCTGGCAGCGCACCGTAGGGGAACAGAAT
ATTTACATGCCCCATTTTACGGCCCACTCTGGCTTCTGCCTTGCCATATAGATGCGGAATAAAGCCCTGC
GTGGCCATAATCTGCGGCAGCAGCGCCATATCTTCCGGCCCGACCAGATTTTTCATGATTGCATCAGAAT
GGCGCACAGCGTGCGGCAAAGGCAGCCCCGCAACTGCACGGATATGCATGTCAAATTGGTCCTGCGGGCA
GGCATTCATGGTCCAATGGCCAGAATTATGGGGGCGCGGGGCCATTTCATTCACCAGCAGGTTGCCGGTG
CAATCAACAAACATTTCAACGCCCAGAATACCAACCAGCTCCAGCTTTTCTGCAATGGTGGTGGCTAGTT
TTATGGCCTGCGTGGCAATATCTGGGTCAATGGGGGCGGGGGCTAATGTTAGATCCAGAATACCGTTCCA
GTGCCGGTTCAGCGCCGGGTCAAAGCACCTTACCGTGCCATCTGCACCACGCGCCACCATAACACTAATC
TCGCAAGCAAAATCCACCATACCTTCTGCAACCAGAGGATGTGGTGCCAGAGCGTTGAAAGCCTCTTCCA
GATCATGGATGTGATGCACACGGCGCTGGCCTTTGCCATCATATCCATTGCGAGTGGTTTTGAGAATCAG
CGGCAAACCCACTTTTTCTGCGGCTTCGTGTAGCGTTTTGACATCGGTAACAGGATGCCATGGCGCGAGT
GGAATACCCGCAGAAGCAAAAAAAGTTTTTTCTGCCAATCGGTCCTGACTGATGCGCAGAATATGCCCCG
AAGGATGAACAGGGCAGTGTTTGGCTAGGCGGTCCAGTGCATCTGCGCTGATGTTTTCAAATTCAAAGGT
AACAACATCAACAGCGCGGGCAAAGGCATCCAGTGCTGTCGGATCATCATACTTGCCGCATGTTACGGCG
TGAGAGACCTGAGCCGCCGGGCCGTTGGCCTCTGGCGTAAGAATATGCGTGCGAAAACCAAGGCGCG
