>Addgene plasmid #71832 | pJK348 | addgene partial sequence | sequence record 134118 | M13-Rev 5'-CAGGAAACAGCTATGACC-3'
CCGGGGATCCTCTAGAGTCGACCTGCAGGCATGCTATTCACTTTGCGGGCCGCCACACCCGGCGCACGAT
TCCGCACCAATGGTGAAGGAGACAGGACATCATGCTGCGAGATCGCGATTTACTGCTTGCCCAACTGCAT
GAACTCCGGAGTGAACACAGAGATCTGGATACGGTTATCAACCGCATGGCGCATGAAACTACTTTTATTG
ACCAACTCTATCTCCAGCGGCTGAAAAAACGTAAACTTCTGCTAAAAGATCAGATTACCAAGGTTGAAAG
CCTTCTGATCCCTGATGACATTGCCTGAACCTCTCCGTTACAGACTTTAAAAAACCGGATAGATACCCAC
CGTGAGCGAAACCGCCCCCCTGCCCTCTGCTTCCAGTGCTTTAGAAGATAAAGCAGCCTCTGCCCCCGTT
GTGGGCATTATCATGGGCAGCCAGTCAGACTGGGAAACCATGCGCCATGCAGACGCATTGCTGACAGAGC
TGGAAATTCCGCATGAAACCCTCATTGTTTCAGCAAATCGTACGCCAGACCGGTTGGCGGATTATGCGCG
TACGGCAGCCGAACGCGGCCTGAATGTGATTATTGCTGGGGCCGGTGGAGCTGCACATCTGCCGGGTATG
TGTGCGGCATGGACACGCCTGCCCGTGCTGGGTGTTCCAGTAGAATCTCGCGCTCTTAAAGGCATGGACA
GCCTGCTTTCCATTGTGCAGATGCCCGGCGGCGTGCCTGTGGGCACTTTGGCTATTGGGGCATCCGGCGC
CAAAAATGCCGCCTTGCTGGCCGCCTCCATTCTTGCACTGTATAACCCGGCCCTTGCCGCACGCCTTGAA
ACATGGCGCGCATTGCAGACGGCCTCTGTCCCCAACTCTCCCATTACCGAAGATAAATGACCTCCTTACA
TTCTCCGCTTAAGCCCAATGCCGTTATTGG
